Addgene plasmid #125797: CAG-loxP-3xpA-H2BsfGFP-tdTomato - linker E
Purpose: Histone H2B-superfolder GFP and tdTomato fused by unskippable linker
Depositing lab: Mario Capecchi. Depositing organization: University of Utah. Publication: Lrig1 expression prospectively identifies stem cells in the ventricular-subventricular zone that are neurogenic throughout adult life. Nam HS, Capecchi MR. Neural Dev. 2020 Mar 17;15(1):3. doi: 10.1186/s13064-020-00139-5. PubMed 32183906.
Backbone
  Vector backbone: Custom
  Vector type: Mammalian Expression, Cre/Lox
Growth in bacteria
  Bacterial resistance: Ampicillin, 100 μg/mL
  Growth temperature: 30°C
  Growth strain: DH10B
  Copy number: High Copy
Gene/Insert
  Gene/Insert name: H2BsfGFP-tdTomato
  Species: Synthetic
Resource information
  A portion of this plasmid was derived from a plasmid made by: CAG promoter is from pCAGGS obtained from BCCM/LMBP. SV40 pA is from Clontech. H2B is from plasmid #20972. sfGFP is from Sandia Biotech. tdTomato is from Roger Tsien. WPRE is from Miguel Ramalho-Santos. bGH pA is from Neal Copeland. Backbone is from Stratagene.
Terms and licenses: Academic/Nonprofit Terms; Industry Terms: Not Available to Industry
Depositor comments: Linker between H2B-sfGFP and tdTomato is a mutated P2A sequence where 2 conserved amino acids are changed to Alanines. This mutated sequence does not skip. Similar to the situation with some other plasmids in this collection, the missing four nucleotides at the 5' end of the WPRE renders it unrecognizable to SnapGene, but the expression vector is functional.
How to cite: CAG-loxP-3xpA-H2BsfGFP-tdTomato - linker E was a gift from Mario Capecchi (Addgene plasmid # 125797 ; http://n2t.net/addgene:125797 ; RRID:Addgene_125797)
