[The description below was written by a language model from this plasmid's Addgene catalogue record and pLannotate feature annotations shown in this document.]
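Description:
CAG-loxP-3xpA-H2BsfGFP-tdTomato - linker E is a Cre-dependent mammalian expression plasmid of about 9.3 kb, built on a custom backbone with Stratagene (pBluescript-type) origins. It is propagated in E. coli through a high-copy ColE1/pUC origin and selected with ampicillin via the β-lactamase gene. The backbone also retains an f1 phage origin, a T7 promoter and remnants of the lac region (lac promoter and operator, CAP site, lacZα and lacI fragments). These have no role in mammalian expression.

The payload is driven by the CAG promoter, annotated as the CMV immediate-early enhancer, the chicken β-actin promoter and a chimeric β-actin/β-globin intron, which gives strong, broad expression in mammalian cells. Immediately downstream sits a stop cassette made of three tandem SV40 polyadenylation signals flanked by two loxP sites in the same orientation. The short "large T antigen" fragments in the table are most likely flanking SV40 sequence carried along with each poly(A) repeat. Until Cre excises this cassette, transcripts terminate before the coding region. After recombination the promoter reads into a single open reading frame encoding human histone H2B fused to superfolder GFP, followed by tdTomato.

The two parts are joined by a P2A sequence in which two conserved residues are changed to alanine, so ribosomal skipping does not occur and one fusion protein is made. A WPRE and a bGH poly(A) signal follow to enhance and terminate expression. The depositor notes that the WPRE lacks four nucleotides at its 5' end but that the vector is functional. The name implies it is one of a series of linker variants, plausibly a non-cleaving comparison for 2A-based reporters, though the record does not state this use explicitly.
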