Features (pLannotate 1.2.2; 28 found; start..end, strand, type, name):
      1..380     +  enhancer       CMV enhancer: human cytomegalovirus immediate early enhancer
    382..659     +  promoter       chicken β-actin promoter: No description available
    660..1676    +  intron         chimeric intron: chimera between introns from chicken β-actin and rabbit β-globin
   1736..1769    +  protein_bind   loxP: Cre-mediated recombination occurs in the 8-bp core sequence (GCATACAT). Cre recombinase
   1772..1797    +  misc_feature   MCS (fragment): pBluescript multiple cloning site
   1797..1879    +  CDS            large T antigen (fragment): large T antigen from SV40 (simian virus 40)
   1902..2023    +  polyA_signal   SV40 poly(A) signal: SV40 polyadenylation signal
   2030..2112    +  CDS            large T antigen (fragment): large T antigen from SV40 (simian virus 40)
   2135..2256    +  polyA_signal   SV40 poly(A) signal: SV40 polyadenylation signal
   2263..2345    +  CDS            large T antigen (fragment): large T antigen from SV40 (simian virus 40)
   2368..2489    +  polyA_signal   SV40 poly(A) signal: SV40 polyadenylation signal
   2512..2545    +  protein_bind   loxP: Cre-mediated recombination occurs in the 8-bp core sequence (GCATACAT). Cre recombinase
   2567..2944    +  CDS            H2BC3: H2B1B_HUMAN - Also known as H2BFF, HIST1H2BB Experimental evidence at protein level: Swiss-Prot protein existence level 1. Core component of nucleosome. Nucleosomes wrap and compact DNA into chromatin, limiting DNA accessibility to the cellular machineries which require DNA as a template. Histones thereby play a central role in transcription regulation, DNA repair, DNA replication and chromosomal stability. DNA accessibility is regulated via a complex set of post-translational modifications of histones, also called histone code, and nucleosome remodeling. From Homo sapiens (Human).
   2963..3676    +  CDS            Superfolder GFP: Superfolder GFP is a basic (constitutively fluorescent) green fluorescent protein published in 2005, derived from Aequorea victoria. It is reported to be a very rapidly-maturing weak dimer.
   3764..5191    +  CDS            tdTomato: tdTomato is a basic (constitutively fluorescent) orange fluorescent protein published in 2004, derived from Discosoma sp.. It is reported to be a somewhat slowly-maturing tandem dimer with low acid sensitivity.
   5202..5787    +  misc_feature   WPRE: woodchuck hepatitis virus posttranscriptional regulatory element
   5832..6056    +  polyA_signal   bGH poly(A) signal: bovine growth hormone polyadenylation signal
   6060..6081    +  promoter       SV40 promoter (fragment): SV40 enhancer and early promoter
   6254..6272    -  promoter       T7 promoter: promoter for bacteriophage T7 RNA polymerase
   6275..6432    +  CDS            lacZα (fragment): LacZα fragment of β-galactosidase; lacZ fragment
   6464..6892    -  rep_origin     f1 ori (sequence partly withheld): f1 bacteriophage origin of replication; arrow indicates direction of (+) strand synthesis
   6919..7023    +  promoter       AmpR promoter: bla
   7024..7884    +  CDS            AmpR: β-lactamase; bla; confers resistance to ampicillin, carbenicillin, and related antibiotics
   8055..8643    +  rep_origin     ori: high-copy-number ColE1/pMB1/pBR322/pUC origin of replication
   8826..8918    +  CDS            lacI (fragment): lac repressor; lacI; The lac repressor binds to the lac operator to inhibit transcription in E. coli. This inhibition can be relieved by adding lactose or isopropyl-β-D-thiogalactopyranoside (IPTG).
   8931..8952    +  protein_bind   CAP binding site: CAP binding activates transcription in the presence of cAMP. E. coli catabolite activator protein
   8967..8997    +  promoter       lac promoter: promoter for the E. coli lac operon
   9005..9021    +  protein_bind   lac operator: The lac repressor binds to the lac operator to inhibit transcription in E. coli. This inhibition can be relieved by adding lactose or isopropyl-β-D-thiogalactopyranoside (IPTG). lac repressor encoded by lacI
>Addgene plasmid #125797 | CAG-loxP-3xpA-H2BsfGFP-tdTomato - linker E | addgene full sequence | sequence record 247905 | Addgene NGS Result
GACATTGATTATTGACTAGTTATTAATAGTAATCAATTACGGGGTCATTAGTTCATAGCCCATATATGGA
GTTCCGCGTTACATAACTTACGGTAAATGGCCCGCCTGGCTGACCGCCCAACGACCCCCGCCCATTGACG
TCAATAATGACGTATGTTCCCATAGTAACGCCAATAGGGACTTTCCATTGACGTCAATGGGTGGAGTATT
TACGGTAAACTGCCCACTTGGCAGTACATCAAGTGTATCATATGCCAAGTACGCCCCCTATTGACGTCAA
TGACGGTAAATGGCCCGCCTGGCATTATGCCCAGTACATGACCTTATGGGACTTTCCTACTTGGCAGTAC
ATCTACGTATTAGTCATCGCTATTACCATGGTCGAGGTGAGCCCCACGTTCTGCTTCACTCTCCCCATCT
CCCCCCCCTCCCCACCCCCAATTTTGTATTTATTTATTTTTTAATTATTTTGTGCAGCGATGGGGGCGGG
GGGGGGGGGGGGGCGCGCGCCRGGSGGGGCGGGGCGGGGCGRGGGGCGGGGCGGGGCGAGGCGGAGAGGT
GCGGCGGCAGCCAATCAGAGCGGCGCGCTCCGAAAGTTTCCTTTTATGGCGAGGCGGCGGCGGCGGCGGC
CCTATAAAAAGCGAAGCGCGCGGCGGGCGGGAGTCGCTGCGCGCTGCCTTCGCCCCGTGCCCCGCTCCGC
CGCCGCCTCGCGCCGCCCGCCCCGGCTCTGACTGACCGCGTTACTCCCACAGGTGAGCGGGCGGGACGGC
CCTTCTCCTCCGGGCTGTAATTAGCGCTTGGTTTAATGACGGCTTGTTTCTTTTCTGTGGCTGCGTGAAA
GCCTTGAGGGGCTCCGGGAGGGCCCTTTGTGCGGGGGGAGCGGCTCGGGGGGTGCGTGCGTGTGTGTGTG
CGTGGGGAGCGCCGCGTGCGGCTCCGCGCTGCCCGGCGGCTGTGAGCGCTGCGGGCGCGGCGCGGGGCTT
TGTGCGCTCCGCAGTGTGCGCGAGGGGAGCGCGGCCGGGGGCGGTGCCCCGCGGTGCGGGGGGGGCTGCG
AGGGGAACAAAGGCTGCGTGCGGGGTGTGTGCGTGGGGGGGTGAGCAGGGGGTGTGGGCGCGTCGGTCGG
GCTGCAACCCCCCCTGCACCCCCCTCCCCGAGTTGCTGAGCACGGCCCGGCTTCGGGTGCGGGGCTCCGT
ACGGGGCGTGGCGCGGGGCTCGCCGTGCCGGGCGGGGGGTGGCGGCAGGTGGGGGTGCCGGGCGGGGCGG
GGCCGCCTCGGGCCGGGGAGGGCTCGGGGGAGGGGCGCGGCGGCCCCCGGAGCGCCGGCGGCTGTCGAGG
CGCGGCGAGCCGCAGCCATTGCCTTTTATGGTAATCGTGCGAGAGGGCGCAGGGACTTCCTTTGTCCCAA
ATCTGTGCGGAGCCGAAATCTGGGAGGCGCCGCCGCACCCCCTCTAGCGGGCGCGGGGCGAAGCGGTGCG
GCGCCGGCAGGAAGGAAATGGGCGGGGAGGGCCTTCGTGCGTCGCCGCGCCGCCGTCCCCTTCTCCCTCT
CCAGCCTCGGGGCTGTCCGCGGGGGGACGGCTGCCTTCGGGGGGGACGGGGCAGGGCGGGGTTCGGCTTC
TGGCGTGTGACCGGCGGCTCTAGAGCCTCTGCTAACCATGTTCATGCCTTCTTCTTTTTCCTACAGCTCC
TGGGCAACGTGCTGGTTATTGTGCTGTCTCATCATTTTGGCAAAGAATTGCTAGCATAACTTCGTATAGC
ATACATTATACGAAGTTATAGCCACCGCGGTGGCGGCCGCTCTAGAATCATAATCAGCCATACCACATTT
GTAGAGGTTTTACTTGCTTTAAAAAACCTCCCACACCTCCCCCTGAACCTGAAACATAAAATGAATGCAA
TTGTTGTTGTTAACTTGTTTATTGCAGCTTATAATGGTTACAAATAAAGCAATAGCATCACAAATTTCAC
AAATAAAGCATTTTTTTCACTGCATTCTAGTTGTGGTTTGTCCAAACTCATCAATGTATCTTAACTAGAA
TCATAATCAGCCATACCACATTTGTAGAGGTTTTACTTGCTTTAAAAAACCTCCCACACCTCCCCCTGAA
CCTGAAACATAAAATGAATGCAATTGTTGTTGTTAACTTGTTTATTGCAGCTTATAATGGTTACAAATAA
AGCAATAGCATCACAAATTTCACAAATAAAGCATTTTTTTCACTGCATTCTAGTTGTGGTTTGTCCAAAC
TCATCAATGTATCTTAACTAGAATCATAATCAGCCATACCACATTTGTAGAGGTTTTACTTGCTTTAAAA
AACCTCCCACACCTCCCCCTGAACCTGAAACATAAAATGAATGCAATTGTTGTTGTTAACTTGTTTATTG
CAGCTTATAATGGTTACAAATAAAGCAATAGCATCACAAATTTCACAAATAAAGCATTTTTTTCACTGCA
TTCTAGTTGTGGTTTGTCCAAACTCATCAATGTATCTTAACTAGTGGATCTCATGCCTAGGATAACTTCG
TATAGCATACATTATACGAAGTTATAGGCGCGCCGGTACCGCCACCATGCCTGAACCCTCTAAGTCTGCT
CCAGCCCCTAAAAAGGGTTCTAAGAAGGCTATCACTAAGGCGCAGAAGAAGGATGGTAAGAAGCGTAAGC
GCAGCCGCAAGGAGAGCTATTCTATCTATGTGTACAAGGTTCTGAAGCAGGTCCACCCCGACACCGGCAT
CTCATCCAAGGCCATGGGGATCATGAACTCCTTCGTCAACGACATCTTCGAGCGCATCGCGGGCGAGGCT
TCTCGCCTGGCTCACTACAATAAGCGCTCGACCATCACCTCCAGGGAGATTCAGACGGCTGTGCGCCTGC
TGCTGCCTGGGGAGCTGGCTAAGCATGCTGTGTCCGAGGGCACTAAGGCAGTTACCAAGTACACTAGCTC
TAAGGATCCACCGGTCGCCACCATGAGCAAAGGAGAAGAACTTTTCACTGGAGTTGTCCCAATTCTTGTT
GAATTAGATGGTGATGTTAATGGGCACAAATTTTCTGTCCGTGGAGAGGGTGAAGGTGATGCTACAAACG
GAAAACTCACCCTTAAATTTATTTGCACTACTGGAAAACTACCTGTTCCGTGGCCAACACTTGTCACTAC
TCTGACCTATGGTGTTCAATGCTTTTCCCGTTATCCGGATCACATGAAACGGCATGACTTTTTCAAGAGT
GCCATGCCCGAAGGTTATGTACAGGAACGCACTATATCTTTCAAAGATGACGGGACCTACAAGACGCGTG
CTGAAGTCAAGTTTGAAGGTGATACCCTTGTTAATCGTATCGAGTTAAAGGGTATTGATTTTAAAGAAGA
TGGAAACATTCTTGGACACAAACTCGAGTACAACTTTAACTCACACAATGTATACATCACGGCAGACAAA
CAAAAGAATGGAATCAAAGCTAACTTCAAAATTCGCCACAACGTTGAAGATGGTTCCGTTCAACTAGCAG
ACCATTATCAACAAAATACTCCAATTGGCGATGGCCCTGTCCTTTTACCAGACAACCATTACCTGTCGAC
ACAATCTGTCCTTTCGAAAGATCCCAACGAAAAGCGTGACCACATGGTCCTTCTTGAGTTTGTAACTGCT
GCTGGGATTACACATGGCATGGATGAGCTCTACAAAGGAGGATCTGGCGGCCGCTCTGCCACAAACTTCA
GCCTGCTGAAGCAGGCCGGCGACGCCGCTGAAAATCCTGGCCCTGGAAGCACCATGGTGAGCAAGGGCGA
GGAGGTCATCAAAGAATTCATGCGCTTCAAGGTGCGCATGGAGGGCTCCATGAACGGCCACGAGTTCGAG
ATCGAGGGCGAGGGCGAGGGCCGCCCCTACGAGGGCACCCAGACCGCCAAGCTGAAGGTGACCAAGGGCG
GCCCCCTGCCCTTCGCCTGGGACATCCTGTCCCCCCAGTTCATGTACGGCTCCAAGGCGTACGTGAAGCA
CCCCGCCGACATCCCCGATTACAAGAAGCTGTCCTTCCCCGAGGGCTTCAAGTGGGAGCGCGTGATGAAC
TTCGAGGACGGCGGTCTGGTGACCGTGACCCAGGACTCCTCCCTGCAGGACGGCACGCTGATCTACAAGG
TGAAGATGCGCGGCACCAACTTCCCCCCCGACGGCCCCGTAATGCAGAAGAAGACCATGGGCTGGGAGGC
CTCCACCGAGCGCCTGTACCCCCGCGACGGCGTGCTGAAGGGCGAGATCCACCAGGCCCTGAAGCTGAAG
GACGGCGGCCACTACCTGGTGGAGTTCAAGACCATCTACATGGCCAAGAAGCCCGTGCAACTGCCCGGCT
ACTACTACGTGGACACCAAGCTGGACATCACCTCCCACAACGAGGACTACACCATCGTGGAACAGTACGA
GCGCTCCGAGGGCCGCCACCACCTGTTCCTGGGGCATGGCACCGGCAGCACCGGCAGCGGCAGCTCCGGC
ACCGCCTCCTCCGAGGACAACAACATGGCCGTCATCAAAGAGTTCATGCGCTTCAAGGTGCGCATGGAGG
GCTCCATGAACGGCCACGAGTTCGAGATCGAGGGCGAGGGCGAGGGCCGCCCCTACGAGGGCACCCAGAC
CGCCAAGCTGAAGGTGACCAAGGGCGGCCCCCTGCCCTTCGCCTGGGACATCCTGTCCCCCCAGTTCATG
TACGGCTCCAAGGCGTACGTGAAGCACCCCGCCGACATCCCCGATTACAAGAAGCTGTCCTTCCCCGAGG
GCTTCAAGTGGGAGCGCGTGATGAACTTCGAGGACGGCGGTCTGGTGACCGTGACCCAGGACTCCTCCCT
GCAGGACGGCACGCTGATCTACAAGGTGAAGATGCGCGGCACCAACTTCCCCCCCGACGGCCCCGTAATG
CAGAAGAAGACCATGGGCTGGGAGGCCTCCACCGAGCGCCTGTACCCCCGCGACGGCGTGCTGAAGGGCG
AGATCCACCAGGCCCTGAAGCTGAAGGACGGCGGCCACTACCTGGTGGAGTTCAAGACCATCTACATGGC
CAAGAAGCCCGTGCAACTGCCCGGCTACTACTACGTGGACACCAAGCTGGACATCACCTCCCACAACGAG
GACTACACCATCGTGGAACAGTACGAGCGCTCCGAGGGCCGCCACCACCTGTTCCTGTACGGCATGGACG
AGCTGTACAAGTAAGGCGCGCCAACCTCTGGATTACAAAATTTGTGAAAGATTGACTGGTATTCTTAACT
ATGTTGCTCCTTTTACGCTATGTGGATACGCTGCTTTAATGCCTTTGTATCATGCTATTGCTTCCCGTAT
GGCTTTCATTTTCTCCTCCTTGTATAAATCCTGGTTGCTGTCTCTTTATGAGGAGTTGTGGCCCGTTGTC
AGGCAACGTGGCGTGGTGTGCACTGTGTTTGCTGACGCAACCCCCACTGGTTGGGGCATTGCCACCACCT
GTCAGCTCCTTTCCGGGACTTTCGCTTTCCCCCTCCCTATTGCCACGGCGGAACTCATCGCCGCCTGCCT
TGCCCGCTGCTGGACAGGGGCTCGGCTGTTGGGCACTGACAATTCCGTGGTGTTGTCGGGGAAATCATCG
TCCTTTCCTTGGCTGCTCGCCTGTGTTGCCACCTGGATTCTGCGCGGGACGTCCTTCTGCTACGTCCCTT
CGGCCCTCAATCCAGCGGACCTTCCTTCCCGCGGCCTGCTGCCGGCTCTGCGGCCTCTTCCGCGTCTTCG
CCTTCGCCCTCAGACGAGTCGGATCTCCCTTTGGGCCGCCTCCCCGCAGGATCCACTAGAGCGGCCGCCT
AGAGCTCGCTATCAGCCTCGACTGTGCCTTCTAGTTGCCAGCCATCTGTTGTTTGCCCCTCCCCCGTGCC
TTCCTTGACCCTGGAAGGTGCCACTCCCACTGTCCTTTCCTAATAAAATGAGGAAATTGCATCGCATTGT
CTGAGTAGGTGTCATTCTATTCTGGGGGGTGGGGTGGGGCAGGACAGCAAGGGGGAGGATTGGGAAGACA
ATAGCAGGCATGCTGGGGATGCGGTGGGCTCTATGGCTTCTGAGGCGGAAAGAACCAGCTGGGGCTCGAC
TAGAGCTTGCGGAACCCTTAAGCTTGTCATTCGAATTTAGACACCCACATGGTGGCTCATGACCATCTAT
CTATAAATGGATCTGATTTTCATGTCTGGCAGTGTACAGAAGCTAACTGAAGAAAGGTGGAAGACCCACA
AGAGTTCAAGGTACCCAATTCGCCCTATAGTGAGTCGTATTACAATTCACTGGCCGTCGTTTTACAACGT
CGTGACTGGGAAAACCCTGGCGTTACCCAACTTAATCGCCTTGCAGCACATCCCCCTTTCGCCAGCTGGC
GTAATAGCGAAGAGGCCCGCACCGATCGCCCTTCCCAACAGTTGCGCAGCCTGAATGGCGAATGGCAAAT
TGTAAGCGTTAATATTTTGTTAAAATTCGCGTTAAATTTTTGTTAAATCAGCTCATTTTTTAACCAATAG
GCCGAAATCGGCAAAATCCCTTATAAATCAAAAGAATAGACCGAGATAGGGT
[37 nt withheld, positions 6563-6599]
AAAGAACGTGGACTCCAACGTCAAAGG
[49 nt withheld, positions 6627-6675]
T
[91 nt withheld, positions 6677-6767]
G
[124 nt withheld, positions 6769-6892]
CAGGTGGCACTTTTCGGGGAAATGTGCGCGGAACCCCTATTTGTTTATTTTTCTAAATACATTCAAATAT
GTATCCGCTCATGAGACAATAACCCTGATAAATGCTTCAATAATATTGAAAAAGGAAGAGTATGAGTATT
CAACATTTCCGTGTCGCCCTTATTCCCTTTTTTGCGGCATTTTGCCTTCCTGTTTTTGCTCACCCAGAAA
CGCTGGTGAAAGTAAAAGATGCTGAAGATCAGTTGGGTGCACGAGTGGGTTACATCGAACTGGATCTCAA
CAGCGGTAAGATCCTTGAGAGTTTTCGCCCCGAAGAACGTTTTCCAATGATGAGCACTTTTAAAGTTCTG
CTATGTGGCGCGGTATTATCCCGTATTGACGCCGGGCAAGAGCAACTCGGTCGCCGCATACACTATTCTC
AGAATGACTTGGTTGAGTACTCACCAGTCACAGAAAAGCATCTTACGGATGGCATGACAGTAAGAGAATT
ATGCAGTGCTGCCATAACCATGAGTGATAACACTGCGGCCAACTTACTTCTGACAACGATCGGAGGACCG
AAGGAGCTAACCGCTTTTTTGCACAACATGGGGGATCATGTAACTCGCCTTGATCGTTGGGAACCGGAGC
TGAATGAAGCCATACCAAACGACGAGCGTGACACCACGATGCCTGTAGCAATGGCAACAACGTTGCGCAA
ACTATTAACTGGCGAACTACTTACTCTAGCTTCCCGGCAACAATTAATAGACTGGATGGAGGCGGATAAA
GTTGCAGGACCACTTCTGCGCTCGGCCCTTCCGGCTGGCTGGTTTATTGCTGATAAATCTGGAGCCGGTG
AGCGTGGGTCTCGCGGTATCATTGCAGCACTGGGGCCAGATGGTAAGCCCTCCCGTATCGTAGTTATCTA
CACGACGGGGAGTCAGGCAACTATGGATGAACGAAATAGACAGATCGCTGAGATAGGTGCCTCACTGATT
AAGCATTGGTAACTGTCAGACCAAGTTTACTCATATATACTTTAGATTGATTTAAAACTTCATTTTTAAT
TTAAAAGGATCTAGGTGAAGATCCTTTTTGATAATCTCATGACCAAAATCCCTTAACGTGAGTTTTCGTT
CCACTGAGCGTCAGACCCCGTAGAAAAGATCAAAGGATCTTCTTGAGATCCTTTTTTTCTGCGCGTAATC
TGCTGCTTGCAAACAAAAAAACCACCGCTACCAGCGGTGGTTTGTTTGCCGGATCAAGAGCTACCAACTC
TTTTTCCGAAGGTAACTGGCTTCAGCAGAGCGCAGATACCAAATACTGTTCTTCTAGTGTAGCCGTAGTT
AGGCCACCACTTCAAGAACTCTGTAGCACCGCCTACATACCTCGCTCTGCTAATCCTGTTACCAGTGGCT
GCTGCCAGTGGCGATAAGTCGTGTCTTACCGGGTTGGACTCAAGACGATAGTTACCGGATAAGGCGCAGC
GGTCGGGCTGAACGGGGGGTTCGTGCACACAGCCCAGCTTGGAGCGAACGACCTACACCGAACTGAGATA
CCTACAGCGTGAGCTATGAGAAAGCGCCACGCTTCCCGAAGGGAGAAAGGCGGACAGGTATCCGGTAAGC
GGCAGGGTCGGAACAGGAGAGCGCACGAGGGAGCTTCCAGGGGGAAACGCCTGGTATCTTTATAGTCCTG
TCGGGTTTCGCCACCTCTGACTTGAGCGTCGATTTTTGTGATGCTCGTCAGGGGGGCGGAGCCTATGGAA
AAACGCCAGCAACGCGGCCTTTTTACGGTTCCTGGCCTTTTGCTGGCCTTTTGCTCACATGTTCTTTCCT
GCGTTATCCCCTGATTCTGTGGATAACCGTATTACCGCCTTTGAGTGAGCTGATACCGCTCGCCGCAGCC
GAACGACCGAGCGCAGCGAGTCAGTGAGCGAGGAAGCGGAAGAGCGCCCAATACGCAAACCGCCTCTCCC
CGCGCGTTGGCCGATTCATTAATGCAGCTGGCACGACAGGTTTCCCGACTGGAAAGCGGGCAGTGAGCGC
AACGCAATTAATGTGAGTTAGCTCACTCATTAGGCACCCCAGGCTTTACACTTTATGCTTCCGGCTCGTA
TGTTGTGTGGAATTGTGAGCGGATAACAATTTCACACAGGAAACAGCTATGACCATGATTACGCCAAGCG
CGCAATTAAGTTTAAACAAGGGCAGGATGTGTCAAACTGCCAATAGAGAACTACTTACTCTTCAGGCTGA
AGCTGATGGAACAGGTAACAAAGGCAAACACTAATCATGATCAGCAAGATGAAGCAGAAAGGGAACAAGG
GGATATTAAATGTGTATAGACACGCTAGAGAGATGGCTCAGCAGTTAAGAGAACTAGCTGGTCTTTCAGA
GGTCCTGAGATCAATACCGGTCATGGTC
